Addgene plasmid #37360: pTK14
Depositing lab: Iain Cheeseman. Depositing organization: Whitehead Institute for Biomedical Research. Publication: Chromosome- and spindle-pole-derived signals generate an intrinsic code for spindle position and orientation. Kiyomitsu T, Cheeseman IM. Nat Cell Biol. 2012 Feb 12;14(3):311-7. doi: 10.1038/ncb2440. PubMed 22327364.
Backbone
  Vector backbone: pBABE
  Modifications to backbone: The plasmid contains a blasticidin resistant gene for selection in eukaryotic cells.
  Vector type: Mammalian Expression, Retroviral
  Selectable markers: Blasticidin
Growth in bacteria
  Bacterial resistance: Ampicillin, 100 μg/mL
  Growth temperature: 37°C
  Growth strain: DH5alpha
  Copy number: Unknown
Gene/Insert
  Gene/Insert name: LGN (alt name: GPSM2)
  Species: H. sapiens (human)
  Entrez Gene: GPSM2 (a.k.a. CMCS, DFNB82, LGN, PINS)
  Tag / fusion protein: GFP (N terminal on insert); TEV (N terminal on insert); S-tag (N terminal on insert)
  Cloning method: Restriction Enzyme; 5′ cloning site XhoI (not destroyed); 3′ cloning site SacII (not destroyed)
  Sequencing primers: 5′ GGCATGGACGAGCTGTACAAG; 3′ GCATTCATTTTATGTTTCAGG
Resource information
  A portion of this plasmid was derived from a plasmid made by: ORIGENE, SC111910
Terms and licenses: Academic/Nonprofit Terms; Industry Terms: Not Available to Industry
Depositor comments: Please note that Addgene's sequencing results exactly match the full plasmid sequence provided by the depositing laboratory; however, the first 7aa of GPSM2 appear to be missing when these sequences are compared to GenBank ID NP_037428.3
How to cite: pTK14 was a gift from Iain Cheeseman (Addgene plasmid # 37360 ; http://n2t.net/addgene:37360 ; RRID:Addgene_37360)
