[The description below was written by a language model from this plasmid's Addgene catalogue record and pLannotate feature annotations shown in this document.]
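Description:
pTK14 is an 8,029 bp retroviral mammalian expression plasmid built on the pBABE backbone, modified to carry a blasticidin resistance gene for selection of transduced cells. In bacteria it is maintained through a high-copy ColE1/pUC-type origin and selected with ampicillin via the β-lactamase gene and its native promoter. The retroviral portion is flanked by Moloney murine leukemia virus long terminal repeats and includes a packaging signal and a truncated gag segment lacking its start codon. Together these allow the transcribed genome to be encapsidated when the plasmid is introduced into a packaging cell line, giving stable integration in target cells.

The payload is human LGN (GPSM2), cloned between XhoI and SacII sites and fused at its N terminus to a composite tag: EGFP, followed by a TEV protease cleavage site and an S-tag. No separate internal promoter is annotated upstream of the fusion, so expression presumably comes from the 5′ LTR, as is usual for pBABE vectors. Downstream, an SV40 enhancer/early promoter followed by the bacterial EM7 promoter drives the blasticidin S deaminase gene. The GFP moiety permits live or fixed imaging of LGN localization, while the TEV site and S-tag suit tandem affinity purification of the protein and its partners. The record notes that the first seven amino acids of GPSM2 appear to be missing relative to the reference protein, although the deposited and verified sequences agree. LGN acts with NuMA and cortical dynein in spindle organization, and the associated publication concerns spindle position and orientation. This fits use of the construct to generate stable cell lines expressing tagged LGN for such studies.
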