Features (pLannotate 1.2.2; 19 found; start..end, strand, type, name):
      8..477     +  LTR            LTR: long terminal repeat from Moloney murine leukemia virus
    601..875     +  misc_feature   MESV Ψ (fragment): packaging signal of murine embryonic stem cell virus
    934..1350    +  CDS            gag (truncated): truncated Moloney murine leukemia virus (MMLV) gag gene lacking the start codon
   1391..2107    +  CDS            EGFP: EGFP is a basic (constitutively fluorescent) green fluorescent protein published in 1996, derived from Aequorea victoria. It is reported to be a rapidly-maturing weak dimer with moderate acid sensitivity.
   2134..2152    +  misc_feature   MCS (fragment): pBluescript multiple cloning site
   2153..2172    +  CDS            capTEV™ (fragment): composite tag for in vivo biotinylation, TEV protease cleavage, and 6xHis tagging
   2186..2230    +  CDS            S-Tag: affinity and epitope tag derived from pancreatic ribonuclease A
   2255..4285    +  CDS            GPSM2: GPSM2_HUMAN - Also known as LGN. Experimental evidence at protein level: Swiss-Prot protein existence level 1. Plays an important role in mitotic spindle pole organization via its interaction with NUMA1 (PubMed:11781568, PubMed:15632202, PubMed:21816348). Required for cortical dynein-dynactin complex recruitment during metaphase (PubMed:22327364). Plays a role in metaphase spindle orientation (PubMed:22327364). Plays also an important role in asymmetric cell divisions (PubMed:21816348). Has guanine nucleotide dissociation inhibitor (GDI) activity towards G(i) alpha proteins, such as GNAI1 and
   4289..4310    +  misc_feature   MCS (fragment): multiple cloning site
   4322..4406    +  CDS            large T antigen (fragment): large T antigen from SV40 (simian virus 40)
   4449..4778    +  promoter       SV40 promoter: SV40 enhancer and early promoter
   4793..4840    +  promoter       EM7 promoter: synthetic bacterial promoter&nbsp
   4859..5257    +  CDS            BSD: blasticidin S deaminase; Aspergillus terreus BSD; confers resistance to blasticidin
   5310..5903    +  LTR            LTR: long terminal repeat from Moloney murine leukemia virus
   5912..5958    +  LTR            5' LTR (truncated) (fragment): truncated long terminal repeat from Moloney murine sarcoma virus
   6041..6089    -  CDS            lacI (fragment): lac repressor; lacI; The lac repressor binds to the lac operator to inhibit transcription in E. coli. This inhibition can be relieved by adding lactose or isopropyl-β-D-thiogalactopyranoside (IPTG).
   6275..6863    -  rep_origin     ori: high-copy-number ColE1/pMB1/pBR322/pUC origin of replication
   7041..7901    -  CDS            AmpR: β-lactamase; bla; confers resistance to ampicillin, carbenicillin, and related antibiotics
   7902..8006    -  promoter       AmpR promoter: bla
>Addgene plasmid #37360 | pTK14 | depositor full sequence | sequence record 46975 | pTK14 sequence 8029 bps
CTGCAGCCTGAATATGGGCCAAACAGGATATCTGTGGTAAGCAGTTCCTGCCCCGGCTCAGGGCCAAGAA
CAGATGGAACAGCTGAATATGGGCCAAACAGGATATCTGTGGTAAGCAGTTCCTGCCCCGGCTCAGGGCC
AAGAACAGATGGTCCCCAGATGCGGTCCAGCCCTCAGCAGTTTCTAGAGAACCATCAGATGTTTCCAGGG
TGCCCCAAGGACCTGAAATGACCCTGTGCCTTATTTGAACTAACCAATCAGTTCGCTTCTCGCTTCTGTT
CGCGCGCTTCTGCTCCCCGAGCTCAATAAAAGAGCCCACAACCCCTCACTCGGGGCGCCAGTCCTCCGAT
TGACTGAGTCGCCCGGGTACCCGTGTATCCAATAAACCCTCTTGCAGTTGCATCCGACTTGTGGTCTCGC
TGTTCCTTGGGAGGGTCTCCTCTGAGTGATTGACTACCCGTCAGCGGGGGTCTTTCATTTGGGGGCTCGT
CCGGGATCGGGAGACCCCTGCCCAGGGACCACCGACCCACCACCGGGAGGTAAGCTGGCCAGCAACTTAT
CTGTGTCTGTCCGATTGTCTAGTGTCTATGACTGATTTTATGCGCCTGCGTCGGTACTAGTTAGCTAACT
AGCTCTGTATCTGGCGGACCCGTGGTGGAACTGACGAGTTCTGAACACCCGGCCGCAACCCTGGGAGACG
TCCCAGGGACTTTGGGGGCCGTTTTTGTGGCCCGACCTGAGGAAGGGAGTCGATGTGGAATCCGACCCCG
TCAGGATATGTGGTTCTGGTAGGAGACGAGAACCTAAAACAGTTCCCGCCTCCGTCTGAATTTTTGCTTT
CGGTTTGGAACCGAAGCCGCGCGTCTTGTCTGCTGCAGCATCGTTCTGTGTTGTCTCTGTCTGACTGTGT
TTCTGTATTTGTCTGAAAATTAGGGCCAGACTGTTACCACTCCCTTAAGTTTGACCTTAGATCACTGGAA
AGATGTCGAGCGGCTCGCTCACAACCAGTCGGTAGATGTCAAGAAGAGACGTTGGGTTACCTTCTGCTCT
GCAGAATGGCCAACCTTTAACGTCGGATGGCCGCGAGACGGCACCTTTAACCGAGACCTCATCACCCAGG
TTAAGATCAAGGTCTTTTCACCTGGCCCGCATGGACACCCAGACCAGGTCCCCTACATCGTGACCTGGGA
AGCCTTGGCTTTTGACCCCCCTCCCTGGGTCAAGCCCTTTGTACACCCTAAGCCTCCGCCTCCTCTTCTT
CCATCCGCGCCGTCTCTCCCCCTTGAACCTCCTCTTTCGACCCCGCCTCAATCCTCCCTTTATCCAGCCC
TCACTCCTTCTCTAGGCGCCGGCCGGATCCCAGTGTGGTGGTACGCTACCGGTCGCCACCATGGTGAGCA
AGGGCGAGGAGCTGTTCACCGGGGTGGTGCCCATCCTGGTCGAGCTGGACGGCGACGTAAACGGCCACAA
GTTCAGCGTGTCCGGCGAGGGCGAGGGCGATGCCACCTACGGCAAGCTGACCCTGAAGTTCATCTGCACC
ACCGGCAAGCTGCCCGTGCCCTGGCCCACCCTCGTGACCACCCTGACCTACGGCGTGCAGTGCTTCAGCC
GCTACCCCGACCACATGAAGCAGCACGACTTCTTCAAGTCCGCCATGCCCGAAGGCTACGTCCAGGAGCG
CACCATCTTCTTCAAGGACGACGGCAACTACAAGACCCGCGCCGAGGTGAAGTTCGAGGGCGACACCCTG
GTGAACCGCATCGAGCTGAAGGGCATCGACTTCAAGGAGGACGGCAACATCCTGGGGCACAAGCTGGAGT
ACAACTACAACAGCCACAACGTCTATATCATGGCCGACAAGCAGAAGAACGGCATCAAGGTGAACTTCAA
GATCCGCCACAACATCGAGGACGGCAGCGTGCAGCTCGCCGACCACTACCAGCAGAACACCCCCATCGGC
GACGGCCCCGTGCTGCTGCCCGACAACCACTACCTGAGCACCCAGTCCGCCCTGAGCAAAGACCCCAACG
AGAAGCGCGATCACATGGTCCTGCTGGAGTTCGTGACCGCCGCCGGGATCACTCTCGGCATGGACGAGCT
GTACAAGTCCGGAGGGGATCGGTGGAGCTCCACCGGTGGCGGCCGCTCTAGAGAGAATCTTTATTTTCAG
GGCGCCGCCAAATTCAAAGAAACCGCTGCTGCTAAATTCGAACGCCAGCACATGGACAGCGGAGGTGGAG
GTACTAGTCTCGAGATGAGAGAAGACCATTCTTTTCATGTTCGTTACAGAATGGAAGCTTCTTGCCTAGA
GCTGGCCTTGGAAGGGGAACGTCTATGTAAATCAGGAGACTGCCGCGCTGGCGTGTCATTCTTTGAAGCT
GCAGTTCAAGTTGGAACTGAAGACCTAAAAACACTTAGCGCTATTTACAGCCAGTTGGGCAATGCTTATT
TCTATTTGCATGATTATGCCAAAGCATTAGAATATCACCATCATGATTTAACCCTTGCAAGGACTATTGG
AGACCAGCTGGGGGAAGCGAAAGCTAGTGGTAATCTGGGAAACACCTTAAAAGTTCTTGGGAATTTTGAC
GAAGCCATAGTTTGTTGTCAGCGACACCTAGATATTTCCAGAGAGCTTAATGACAAGGTGGGAGAAGCAA
GAGCACTTTACAATCTTGGGAATGTGTATCATGCCAAAGGGAAAAGTTTTGGTTGCCCTGGTCCCCAGGA
TGTAGGAGAATTTCCAGAAGAAGTGAGAGATGCTCTGCAGGCAGCCGTGGATTTTTATGAGGAAAACCTA
TCATTAGTGACTGCTTTGGGTGACCGAGCGGCACAAGGACGTGCCTTTGGAAATCTTGGAAACACACATT
ACCTCCTTGGCAACTTCAGGGATGCAGTTATAGCTCATGAGCAGCGTCTCCTTATTGCAAAAGAATTTGG
AGATAAAGCAGCTGAAAGAAGAGCATATAGCAACCTTGGAAATGCATATATATTTCTTGGTGAATTTGAA
ACTGCCTCGGAATACTACAAGAAGACACTACTGTTGGCCCGACAGCTTAAAGACCGAGCTGTAGAAGCAC
AGTCTTGTTACAGTCTTGGAAATACATATACTTTACTTCAAGACTATGAAAAGGCCATTGATTATCATCT
GAAGCACTTAGCAATTGCTCAAGAGCTGAATGATAGAATTGGTGAAGGAAGAGCATGTTGGAGCTTAGGA
AATGCATACACAGCACTAGGAAATCATGATCAAGCAATGCATTTTGCTGAAAAGCACTTGGAAATTTCAA
GAGAGGTTGGGGATAAAAGTGGTGAACTAACAGCACGACTTAATCTCTCAGACCTTCAAATGGTTCTTGG
TCTGAGCTACAGCACAAATAACTCCATAATGTCTGAAAATACTGAAATTGATAGCAGTTTGAATGGTGTA
CGCCCCAAGTTGGGACGCCGGCATAGTATGGAAAATATGGAACTTATGAAGTTAACACCAGAAAAGGTAC
AGAACTGGAACAGTGAAATTCTTGCTAAGCAAAAACCTCTTATTGCCAAACCTTCTGCAAAGCTACTCTT
TGTCAACAGACTGAAGGGGAAAAAATACAAAACGAATTCCTCCACTAAAGTTCTCCAAGATGCCAGTAAT
TCTATTGACCACCGAATTCCAAATTCTCAGAGGAAAATCAGTGCAGATACTATTGGAGATGAAGGGTTCT
TTGACTTATTAAGCCGATTTCAAAGCAATAGGATGGATGATCAGAGATGTTGCTTACAAGAAAAGAACTG
CCATACAGCTTCAACAACAACTTCTTCCACTCCCCCTAAAATGATGCTAAAAACATCATCTGTTCCTGTG
GTATCCCCCAACACGGATGAGTTTTTAGATCTTCTTGCCAGCTCACAGAGTCGCCGTCTGGATGACCAGA
GGGCTAGTTTCAGTAATTTGCCAGGGCTTCGTCTAACACAAAACAGCCAGTCGGTACTTAGCCACCTGAT
GACTAATGACAACAAAGAGGCTGATGAAGATTTCTTTGACATCCTTGTAAAATGTCAAGGATCCAGATTA
GATGATCAAAGATGTGCTCCACCACCTGCTACCACAAAGGGTCCGACAGTACCAGATGAAGACTTTTTCA
GCCTTATTTTACGGTCCCAGGGAAAGAGAATGGATGAACAGAGAGTTCTTTTACAAAGAGATCAAAACAG
AGACACTGACTTTGGGCTAAAGGACTTTTTGCAAAATAATGCTTTGTTGGAGTTTAAAAATTCAGGGAAA
AAATCGGCAGACCATTAGCCGCGGGCCCGGGATCCACCGGATCTAGATAACTGATCATAATCAGCCATAC
CACATTTGTAGAGGTTTTACTTGCTTTAAAAAACCTCCCACACCTCCCCCTGAACCTGAAACATAAAATG
AATGCAATTCGCCAGCACAGTGGTCGACCCTGTGGAATGTGTGTCAGTTAGGGTGTGGAAAGTCCCCAGG
CTCCCCAGCAGGCAGAAGTATGCAAAGCATGCATCTCAATTAGTCAGCAACCAGGTGTGGAAAGTCCCCA
GGCTCCCCAGCAGGCAGAAGTATGCAAAGCATGCATCTCAATTAGTCAGCAACCATAGTCCCGCCCCTAA
CTCCGCCCATCCCGCCCCTAACTCCGCCCAGTTCCGCCCATTCTCCGCCCCATGGCTGACTAATTTTTTT
TATTTATGCAGAGGCCGAGGCCGCCTCGGCCTCTGAGCTATTCCAGAAGTAGTGAGGAGGCTTTTTTGGA
GGCCTAGGCTTTTGCAAAAAGCTTGAGCACGTGTTGACAATTAATCATCGGCATAGTATATCGGCATAGT
ATAATACGACAAGGTGAGGAACTAAACCATGGCCAAGCCTTTGTCTCAAGAAGAATCCACCCTCATTGAA
AGAGCAACGGCTACAATCAACAGCATCCCCATCTCTGAAGACTACAGCGTCGCCAGCGCAGCTCTCTCTA
GCGACGGCCGCATCTTCACTGGTGTCAATGTATATCATTTTACTGGGGGACCTTGTGCAGAACTCGTGGT
GCTGGGCACTGCTGCTGCTGCGGCAGCTGGCAACCTGACTTGTATCGTCGCGATCGGAAATGAGAACAGG
GGCATCTTGAGCCCCTGCGGACGGTGCCGACAGGTGCTTCTCGATCTGCATCCTGGGATCAAAGCCATAG
TGAAGGACAGTGATGGACAGCCGACGGCAGTTGGGATTCGTGAATTGCTGCCCTCTGGTTATGTGTGGGA
GGGCTAAGCACTTCATCGATAAAATAAAAGATTTTATTTAGTCTCCAGAAAAAGGGGGGAATGAAAGACC
CCACCTGTAGGTTTGGCAAGCTAGCTTAAGTAACGCCATTTTGCAAGGCATGGAAAAATACATAACTGAG
AATAGAGAAGTTCAGATCAAGGTCAGGAACAGATGGAACAGCTGAATATGGGCCAAACAGGATATCTGTG
GTAAGCAGTTCCTGCCCCGGCTCAGGGCCAAGAACAGATGGAACAGCTGAATATGGGCCAAACAGGATAT
CTGTGGTAAGCAGTTCCTGCCCCGGCTCAGGGCCAAGAACAGATGGTCCCCAGATGCGGTCCAGCCCTCA
GCAGTTTCTAGAGAACCATCAGATGTTTCCAGGGTGCCCCAAGGACCTGAAATGACCCTGTGCCTTATTT
GAACTAACCAATCAGTTCGCTTCTCGCTTCTGTTCGCGCGCTTCTGCTCCCCGAGCTCAATAAAAGAGCC
CACAACCCCTCACTCGGGGCGCCAGTCCTCCGATTGACTGAGTCGCCCGGGTACCCGTGTATCCAATAAA
CCCTCTTGCAGTTGCATCCGACTTGTGGTCTCGCTGTTCCTTGGGAGGGTCTCCTCTGAGTGATTGACTA
CCCGTCAGCGGGGGTCTTTCATTTCCGACTTGTGGTCTCGCTGCCTTGGGAGGGTCTCCTCTGAGTGATT
GACTACCCGTCAGCGGGGGTCTTCACATGCAGCATGTATCAAAATTAATTTGGTTTTTTTTCTTAAGTAT
TTACATTAAATGGCCATAGTTGCATTAATGAATCGGCCAACGCGCGGGGAGAGGCGGTTTGCGTATTGGC
GCTCTTCCGCTTCCTCGCTCACTGACTCGCTGCGCTCGGTCGTTCGGCTGCGGCGAGCGGTATCAGCTCA
CTCAAAGGCGGTAATACGGTTATCCACAGAATCAGGGGATAACGCAGGAAAGAACATGTGAGCAAAAGGC
CAGCAAAAGGCCAGGAACCGTAAAAAGGCCGCGTTGCTGGCGTTTTTCCATAGGCTCCGCCCCCCTGACG
AGCATCACAAAAATCGACGCTCAAGTCAGAGGTGGCGAAACCCGACAGGACTATAAAGATACCAGGCGTT
TCCCCCTGGAAGCTCCCTCGTGCGCTCTCCTGTTCCGACCCTGCCGCTTACCGGATACCTGTCCGCCTTT
CTCCCTTCGGGAAGCGTGGCGCTTTCTCATAGCTCACGCTGTAGGTATCTCAGTTCGGTGTAGGTCGTTC
GCTCCAAGCTGGGCTGTGTGCACGAACCCCCCGTTCAGCCCGACCGCTGCGCCTTATCCGGTAACTATCG
TCTTGAGTCCAACCCGGTAAGACACGACTTATCGCCACTGGCAGCAGCCACTGGTAACAGGATTAGCAGA
GCGAGGTATGTAGGCGGTGCTACAGAGTTCTTGAAGTGGTGGCCTAACTACGGCTACACTAGAAGGACAG
TATTTGGTATCTGCGCTCTGCTGAAGCCAGTTACCTTCGGAAAAAGAGTTGGTAGCTCTTGATCCGGCAA
ACAAACCACCGCTGGTAGCGGTGGTTTTTTTGTTTGCAAGCAGCAGATTACGCGCAGAAAAAAAGGATCT
CAAGAAGATCCTTTGATCTTTTCTACGGGGTCTGACGCTCAGTGGAACGAAAACTCACGTTAAGGGATTT
TGGTCATGAGATTATCAAAAAGGATCTTCACCTAGATCCTTTTAAATTAAAAATGAAGTTTGCGGCCGCA
AATCAATCTAAAGTATATATGAGTAAACTTGGTCTGACAGTTACCAATGCTTAATCAGTGAGGCACCTAT
CTCAGCGATCTGTCTATTTCGTTCATCCATAGTTGCCTGACTCCCCGTCGTGTAGATAACTACGATACGG
GAGGGCTTACCATCTGGCCCCAGTGCTGCAATGATACCGCGAGACCCACGCTCACCGGCTCCAGATTTAT
CAGCAATAAACCAGCCAGCCGGAAGGGCCGAGCGCAGAAGTGGTCCTGCAACTTTATCCGCCTCCATCCA
GTCTATTAATTGTTGCCGGGAAGCTAGAGTAAGTAGTTCGCCAGTTAATAGTTTGCGCAACGTTGTTGCC
ATTGCTACAGGCATCGTGGTGTCACGCTCGTCGTTTGGTATGGCTTCATTCAGCTCCGGTTCCCAACGAT
CAAGGCGAGTTACATGATCCCCCATGTTGTGCAAAAAAGCGGTTAGCTCCTTCGGTCCTCCGATCGTTGT
CAGAAGTAAGTTGGCCGCAGTGTTATCACTCATGGTTATGGCAGCACTGCATAATTCTCTTACTGTCATG
CCATCCGTAAGATGCTTTTCTGTGACTGGTGAGTACTCAACCAAGTCATTCTGAGAATAGTGTATGCGGC
GACCGAGTTGCTCTTGCCCGGCGTCAACACGGGATAATACCGCGCCACATAGCAGAACTTTAAAAGTGCT
CATCATTGGAAAACGTTCTTCGGGGCGAAAACTCTCAAGGATCTTACCGCTGTTGAGATCCAGTTCGATG
TAACCCACTCGTGCACCCAACTGATCTTCAGCATCTTTTACTTTCACCAGCGTTTCTGGGTGAGCAAAAA
CAGGAAGGCAAAATGCCGCAAAAAAGGGAATAAGGGCGACACGGAAATGTTGAATACTCATACTCTTCCT
TTTTCAATATTATTGAAGCATTTATCAGGGTTATTGTCTCATGAGCGGATACATATTTGAATGTATTTAG
AAAAATAAACAAATAGGGGTTCCGCGCACATTTCCCCGAAAAGTGCCAC
