>Addgene plasmid #37360 | pTK14 | addgene partial sequence | sequence record 48334 | EGFP-C 5'-CATGGTCCTGCTGGAGTTCGTG-3'
ACGAGCTGTACAAGTCCGGAGGGGATCGGTGGAGCTCCACCGGTGGCGGCCGCTCTAGAGAGAATCTTTA
TTTTCAGGGCGCCGCCAAATTCAAAGAAACCGCTGCTGCTAAATTCGAACGCCAGCACATGGACAGCGGA
GGTGGAGGTACTAGTCTCGAGATGAGAGAAGACCATTCTTTTCATGTTCGTTACAGAATGGAAGCTTCTT
GCCTAGAGCTGGCCTTGGAAGGGGAACGTCTATGTAAATCAGGAGACTGCCGCGCTGGCGTGTCATTCTT
TGAAGCTGCAGTTCAAGTTGGAACTGAAGACCTAAAAACACTTAGCGCTATTTACAGCCAGTTGGGCAAT
GCTTATTTCTATTTGCATGATTATGCCAAAGCATTAGAATATCACCATCATGATTTAACCCTTGCAAGGA
CTATTGGAGACCAGCTGGGGGAAGCGAAAGCTAGTGGTAATCTGGGAAACACCTTAAAAGTTCTTGGGAA
TTTTGACGAAGCCATAGTTTGTTGTCAGCGACACCTAGATATTTCCAGAGAGCTTAATGACAAGGTGGGA
GAAGCAAGAGCACTTTACAATCTTGGGAATGTGTATCATGCCAAAGGGAAAAGTTTTGGTTGCCCTGGTC
CCCAGGATGTAGGAGAATTTCCAGAAGAAGTGAGAGATGCTCTGCAGGCAGCCGTGGATTTTTATGAGGA
AAACCTATCATTAGTGACTGCTTTGGGTGACCGAGCGGCACAAGGACGTGCCTTTGGAAATCTTGGAAAC
ACACATTACCTCCTTGGCAACTTCAGGGATGCAGTTATAGCTCATGAGCAGCGTCTCCTTATTGCAAAAG
AATTTGGAGATAAAGCAGCTGAA
